Addgene plasmid #124850: pAAV-FLEX-SaCas9-U6-sgGrin2a
Purpose: Mutagenesis of Grin2a
Depositing lab: Larry Zweifel. Depositing organization: University of Washington. Publication: Conditional Single Vector CRISPR/SaCas9 Viruses for Efficient Mutagenesis in the Adult Mouse Nervous System. Hunker AC, Soden ME, Krayushkina D, Heymann G, Awatramani R, Zweifel LS. Cell Rep. 2020 Mar 24;30(12):4303-4316.e6. doi: 10.1016/j.celrep.2020.02.092. PubMed 32209486.
Backbone
  Vector backbone: pX601
  Vector type: Mouse Targeting, AAV, CRISPR
Growth in bacteria
  Bacterial resistance: Ampicillin, 100 μg/mL
  Growth temperature: 37°C
  Growth strain: NEB Stable
  Copy number: High Copy
Gene/Insert
  Gene/Insert name: Grin2a
  gRNA/shRNA sequence: GAGCAGGCAACCGGCTTGCCC
  Species: M. musculus (mouse)
  Entrez Gene: Grin2a (a.k.a. GluN2A, GluRepsilon1, NMDAR2A, NR2A)
  Cloning method: Restriction Enzyme; 5′ cloning site Unknown (unknown if destroyed); 3′ cloning site Unknown (unknown if destroyed)
Terms and licenses: Academic/Nonprofit Terms; Industry Terms: Not Available to Industry
How to cite: pAAV-FLEX-SaCas9-U6-sgGrin2a was a gift from Larry Zweifel (Addgene plasmid # 124850 ; http://n2t.net/addgene:124850 ; RRID:Addgene_124850)
