[The description below was written by a language model from this plasmid's Addgene catalogue record and pLannotate feature annotations shown in this document.]
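Description:
pAAV-FLEX-SaCas9-U6-sgGrin2a is an AAV transfer plasmid built on the pX601 backbone that combines a Cre-dependent Staphylococcus aureus Cas9 and a guide RNA against mouse Grin2a (the GluN2A/NR2A NMDA receptor subunit) in a single vector. It is maintained in E. coli through a high-copy ColE1/pUC-type origin with ampicillin selection (AmpR, β-lactamase), and also carries an f1 phage origin. AAV2 inverted terminal repeats flank the payload and allow it to be packaged into recombinant AAV particles. One ITR is annotated intact, while the other is detected only as short fragments, which may reflect the difficulty of sequencing and annotating these repeats. The compact size of SaCas9 is what allows nuclease and guide to fit together within the AAV packaging limit.

The CMV enhancer/promoter sits upstream of a FLEX (double-inverted) cassette bounded by oppositely oriented lox2272 and loxP pairs. Between them, the SaCas9 coding sequence, fused to a nucleoplasmin nuclear localization signal and a 3xHA epitope tag, lies in the antisense orientation, so no functional protein is made in the default state. Cre recombinase inverts the cassette and then excises one site from each pair, locking SaCas9 in the sense orientation for expression, with a bGH polyadenylation signal terminating the transcript. Downstream, a human U6 RNA polymerase III promoter constitutively drives the Grin2a-targeting spacer joined to the Sa gRNA scaffold.

The stated purpose is mutagenesis of Grin2a. Delivered as a virus to Cre-expressing mice, the construct restricts editing to Cre-positive cells, enabling cell-type-specific gene disruption in the adult mouse nervous system, with the HA tag providing a means of detecting SaCas9 expression.
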