Features (pLannotate 1.2.2; 26 found; start..end, strand, type, name):
      1..380     +  enhancer       CMV enhancer: human cytomegalovirus immediate early enhancer
    381..584     +  promoter       CMV promoter: human cytomegalovirus (CMV) immediate early promoter
    621..654     +  protein_bind   lox2272: Cre-mediated recombination occurs in the 8-bp core sequence (GGATACTT). lox2272 sites are compatible with each other, but incompatible with loxP or loxN sites (Lee and Saito, 1988). Cre recombinase
    655..704     -  intron         β-globin intron (fragment): internally truncated intron from human β-globin
    705..738     +  protein_bind   loxP: Cre-mediated recombination occurs in the 8-bp core sequence (GCATACAT). Cre recombinase
    748..776     -  CDS            3xHA (fragment): three tandem HA epitope tags
    787..803     -  CDS            3xHA (fragment): three tandem HA epitope tags
    814..830     -  CDS            3xHA (fragment): three tandem HA epitope tags
    837..884     -  CDS            nucleoplasmin NLS: bipartite nuclear localization signal from nucleoplasmin
    885..4040    -  CDS            cas9: CAS9_STAAU - Experimental evidence at protein level: Swiss-Prot protein existence level 1. CRISPR (clustered regularly interspaced short palindromic repeat) is an adaptive immune system that provides protection against mobile genetic elements (viruses, transposable elements and conjugative plasmids). CRISPR clusters contain spacers, sequences complementary to antecedent mobile elements, and target invading nucleic acids. CRISPR clusters are transcribed and processed into CRISPR RNA (crRNA). In type II CRISPR systems correct processing of pre-crRNA requires a trans- encoded small RNA (tracrRNA)
   4117..4150    -  protein_bind   lox2272: Cre-mediated recombination occurs in the 8-bp core sequence (GGATACTT). lox2272 sites are compatible with each other, but incompatible with loxP or loxN sites (Lee and Saito, 1988). Cre recombinase
   4151..4200    -  intron         β-globin intron (fragment): internally truncated intron from human β-globin
   4201..4234    -  protein_bind   loxP: Cre-mediated recombination occurs in the 8-bp core sequence (GCATACAT). Cre recombinase
   4265..4376    +  polyA_signal   bGH poly(A) signal: bovine growth hormone polyadenylation signal
   4479..4719    +  promoter       U6 promoter: RNA polymerase III promoter for human U6 snRNA
   4749..4824    +  misc_RNA       Sa gRNA scaffold: guide RNA scaffold for the Staphylococcus aureus CRISPR/Cas9 system
   4838..4978    +  repeat_region  AAV2 ITR: inverted terminal repeat of adeno-associated virus serotype 2 inverted
   4983..5034    -  misc_feature   bom (fragment): basis of mobility region from pBR322
   5053..5508    +  rep_origin     f1 ori (sequence partly withheld): f1 bacteriophage origin of replication; arrow indicates direction of (+) strand synthesis
   5509..5558    -  misc_feature   bom (fragment): basis of mobility region from pBR322
   5660..5695    -  CDS            rop (fragment): Rop protein, which maintains plasmids at low copy number; rop
   5790..5894    +  promoter       AmpR promoter: bla
   5895..6755    +  CDS            AmpR: β-lactamase; bla; confers resistance to ampicillin, carbenicillin, and related antibiotics
   6926..7514    +  rep_origin     ori: high-copy-number ColE1/pMB1/pBR322/pUC origin of replication
   7587..7614    +  repeat_region  AAV2 ITR (fragment): inverted terminal repeat of adeno-associated virus serotype 2 inverted
   7643..7670    +  repeat_region  AAV2 ITR (fragment): inverted terminal repeat of adeno-associated virus serotype 2 inverted
>Addgene plasmid #124850 | pAAV-FLEX-SaCas9-U6-sgGrin2a | addgene full sequence | sequence record 243588 | Addgene NGS Result
GACATTGATTATTGACTAGTTATTAATAGTAATCAATTACGGGGTCATTAGTTCATAGCCCATATATGGA
GTTCCGCGTTACATAACTTACGGTAAATGGCCCGCCTGGCTGACCGCCCAACGACCCCCGCCCATTGACG
TCAATAATGACGTATGTTCCCATAGTAACGCCAATAGGGACTTTCCATTGACGTCAATGGGTGGAGTATT
TACGGTAAACTGCCCACTTGGCAGTACATCAAGTGTATCATATGCCAAGTACGCCCCCTATTGACGTCAA
TGACGGTAAATGGCCCGCCTGGCATTATGCCCAGTACATGACCTTATGGGACTTTCCTACTTGGCAGTAC
ATCTACGTATTAGTCATCGCTATTACCATGGTGATGCGGTTTTGGCAGTACATCAATGGGCGTGGATAGC
GGTTTGACTCACGGGGATTTCCAAGTCTCCACCCCATTGACGTCAATGGGAGTTTGTTTTGGCACCAAAA
TCAACGGGACTTTCCAAAATGTCGTAACAACTCCGCCCCATTGACGCAAATGGGCGGTAGGCGTGTACGG
TGGGAGGTCTATATAAGCAGAGCTCTCTGGCTAACTACCGGTGCTAGCGTCGACTCCGGAATAACTTCGT
ATAGGATACTTTATACGAAGTTATGCAGAATGGTAGCTGGATTGTAGCTGCTATTAGCAATATGAAACCT
CTTAATAACTTCGTATAGCATACATTATACGAAGTTATGGCGCGCCTTAAGCGTAATCTGGAACATCGTA
TGGGTAAGCGTAATCTGGAACATCGTATGGGTAAGCGTAATCTGGAACATCGTATGGGTAGGATCCCTTT
TTCTTTTTTGCCTGGCCGGCCTTTTTCGTGGCCGCCGGCCTTTTGCCCTTTTTGATGATCTGAGGGTGCT
TCTTAGATTTCACTTCATACAGGTTGCCCAGAATGTCTGTGCTGTACTTCTTAATGCTCTGGGTCTTGGA
GGCGATTGTCTTAATGATCCTGGGGGGCCTCTTGTCGTTCATGTTTTCCAGGTACTCGCGGTAGGTGATG
TCGATCATGTTCACTTCGATCCGGTTCAGCAGGTCGTTGTTCACGCCGATCACTCTATACAGCTCGCCGT
TGATCTTGATCAGATCGTTGTTGTAGAAGGAGGCGATAAACTCGGCCTGGTTGCTGATCTTCTTCAGCTT
CTTAGCTTCCTCATAGCACTTGCTATTCACTTCGTAGTAGTTTTCTTTTTTGATCACATCCAGATTCTTC
ACGGTCACGAACTTGTACACGCCATTGTCCAGGTACACGTCGAATCTGTAGGGCTTCAGGGACAGCTTCA
CGACCTTGTTTCTGCTGTTGGGGTAGTCGTCGGTGATGTCCAGATGGGCGTTCAGTTTGTTGCCGTAATA
CTTAATCTTCTTGATCACGGGGCCGTTGTCCTTTTTGGAGTACTTGGTCAGGTAGTTCCCGGTTTCCTCG
TAGTACTTGTACAGGGGATTCTTCTCGTCGCCGTACTGTTCCATAATCAGCTTCAGTTTCTGGTAGGTCT
GGGGGTCGTGGTGGTACATCAGCAGCTTTTCGGGGCTCTTGTTGATCAGCTTTTTCAGCTTGTCATTGTC
CTTGTCGTACAGGCCGTTCAGATTGTTCACGATCAGGGTGTTGCCCTTGTCGTCCTTCCGGGTGGAGTAC
AGGGTGTCGTTAATCAGCTCTCTATTAGGCTTCTTGTCCACCCGGTGGCTGTACTTGTAGTCCTTGAAGT
CCTTAATGTGCTTGATCTGGTGGGGGGTGATGAAGATCTCTTTGTACTCCTGCTCGGTTTCGATCTCGGG
CATGCTCTCGGCCTGCTTTTCCTCGAACATCTGGTTTTCCATCACTTTTTTGGCCTTGTCCAGTTTCTTC
CACTCTTTGAAGATGAAATCGGCGTTGGCAATGATCAGGGCGTCCTCGGCGTGGTGCTTGTACCCCTTGT
TCCGCTCTTTCTTAAACTTCCACTTCCGCCGCAGAAAGCTGGTGAAGCCGCCATTGATGGACTTCACTTT
CACGTCCAGGTTGTTCACTCTGAAGTAGCTCCGCAGCAGGTTCATCAGGCCTCTGGTGGCGTATCTGGTA
TCCACCAGGTTCCGGTTGATGAAGTCTTTCTGCACGGAGAACCTGTTGATGTCCCGTTCTTCCAGCAGAT
ACTCTTTCTTGGTCTTGCTGATTCTGCCCTTGCCCTTGGCCAGATTCAGGATGTGCTTCTTGAAGGTTTC
GTAGCTGATCTTGCTGTCGCTGCTGCTCAGGTACTGGAATGGGGTCCGGTTGCCCTTCTTGCTGTTTTCT
TCCTGCTTCACGAGCACCTTGTTGTTGAAGCTGTTGTCGAAGGACACGCTTCTGGGGATGATGTGGTCCA
CCTCATAGTTGAAGGGGTTGTTCAGCAGATCTTCCAGAGGGATGGCTTCCAGGCTGTACAGGCACTTGCC
TTCCTGCATGTCGTGCAGCTTGATCTTCTCGATCAGGTACTTGGCGTTCTCTTTGCCGGTGGTCCGGATG
ATTTCCTCGATCCGCTCGTTGGTCTGCCGGTTCCGCTTCTGCATCTCGTTGATCATTTTCTGGGCGTCCT
TGGAGTTCTTCTCGCGGGCCAGCTCGATAATGATGTCGTTGGGCAGGCCGTACTTCTTGATGATGGCGTT
GATCACTTTGATGCTCTGGATGAAGCTTCTCTTCACGACGGGGCTCAGGATGAAGTCGTCCACCAGGGTG
GTGGGGATCTCTTTCTGCTGGGACAGGTCCACCTTCTTGGGCACCAGCTTCAGCCGGTTGAAGATAGCGA
TCTGGTTGTCGTTGGTGTGCCACAGCTCGTCCAGGATCAGGTTGATGGCCTTCAGGCTCAGGTTGTGGGT
GCCGGTATAGCCCTTCAGATTAGAGATCTGCTCGATCTCTTCCTGGGTCAGCTCGGAGTTCAGATTGGTC
AGTTCTTCCTGGATGTCCTCGCTGCTCTGGTAGATGGTCAGGATCTTGGCAATCTGATCCAGCAGCTCGG
CGTTCTCAATAATCTCTTTCCGGGCGGTAATGTCCTTGATGTCGTGGTACACCTTCAGGTTGGTGAACTC
GGGCTTGCCGGTGCTGGTCACTCTGTAGCCCTTAATATCCTCTTCGTTCACGAGGATTTCTTTGGCGATC
TGCTTCAGGGTGGGCTTCTTCTTCTGCTTGAACACGTTCTCGATGATCTGGAACTTCTCGTAATATTCCA
GCTTCTCGTTCTCGTCCCTGGTGATCACGAGATTGTTCAGGTCGTTCAGGGCGTTGTACAGGTCGGCGTT
GTAGGCGTACTTCACGCTCCGCAGTTCCTCGGGGAAGTAGGTGCAGTGGCCCATCAGCATCTCGTACCAT
TCTTTGATGTCCTTCCAGCCGAAGGGGCTGCCCTCGCCAGGTCCCTCATAGTAGGTCCGCCGGGTTTCCA
GCAGGTCGATGTAGGTGTCGATGAAGCTCTGGTCCAGCTGGTGGTAGGCCTTCTGCACCTTCAGCAGCTG
TTTGGCTTCTTTCACGTAGTCGCTGGTCTTGAATCTGTTGATGCTGCCCCGCACTTCGCCGTCTTTCTTC
AGCCGTTCCAGCTGCAGTTCGGCCACGTATTTCTCTTCCAGGGCCTTGCTGTTCCGGCTGATCTGCTCTT
TGGTGGACAGCTCGTTGCCGGTGTCCTCTTCCACCTCGTTCACGTTGTGCACGCCTCTTCTCTTGGCCAG
GTGCAGCAGGGCGGCAGAGAACTCTTCCTCGCTCAGCTTCTGGCTCAGGCCCTTCACTCTGGCCTCGTAG
GGGTTGATGCCGCTCAGCTCGCTGTGGTCGGTCAGCAGGTTGTAGTCGAACAGCAGCTTCTTCACTCTCT
GGATTCTATGCCGCCTCCGCCGCTTCAGCCTTCTGGCGCCTCTCTTGCTCCGCCTGCCCTCGTTGTTTTC
CACGTTGGCCTCTTTGAACAGCCGCACGCCGGCATCGATCACGTCCCGTGTCTCGTAGTCGATGATGCCG
TAGCCCACGCTGGTGATGCCGATGTCCAGGCCCAGGATGTAGTTCCGCTTGGCTGCTGGGACTCCGTGGA
TACCGACCTTCCGCTTCTTCTTTGGGGCCATGCGGCCGCTGCAGACCGGTGCTAGCATAACTTCGTATAA
AGTATCCTATACGAAGTTATTTGCCTTAACCCAGAAATTATCACTGTTATTCTTTAGAATGGTGCAAAGA
ATAACTTCGTATAATGTATGCTATACGAAGTTATGAATTCCTAGAGCTCGCTGATCAGCCTCGACTGTGC
CTTCTAGTTGCCAGCCATCTGTTGTTTGCCCCTCCCCCGTGCCTTCCTTGACCCTGGAAGGTGCCACTCC
CACTGTCCTTTCCTAATAAAATGAGGAAATTGCATCGCATTGTCTGAGTAGGTGTCATTCTATTCTGGGG
GGTGGGGTGGGGCAGGACAGCAAGGGGGAGGATTGGGAAGAGAATAGCAGGCATGCTGGGGAGGTACCGA
GGGCCTATTTCCCATGATTCCTTCATATTTGCATATACGATACAAGGCTGTTAGAGAGATAATTGGAATT
AATTTGACTGTAAACACAAAGATATTAGTACAAAATACGTGACGTAGAAAGTAATAATTTCTTGGGTAGT
TTGCAGTTTTAAAATTATGTTTTAAAATGGACTATCATATGCTTACCGTAACTTGAAAGTATTTCGATTT
CTTGGCTTTATATATCTTGTGGAAAGGACGAAACACCGAGCAGGCAACCGGCTTGCCCGTTTTAGTACTC
TGGAAACAGAATCTACTAAAACAAGGCAAAATGCCGTGTTTATCTCGTCAACTTGTTGGCGAGATTTTTG
CGGCCGCAGGAACCCCTAGTGATGGAGTTGGCCACTCCCTCTCTGCGCGCTCGCTCGCTCACTGAGGCCG
GGCGACCAAAGGTCGCCCGACGCCCGGGCTTTGCCCGGGCGGCCTCAGTGAGCGAGCGAGCGCGCAGCTG
CCTGCAGGGGCGCCTGATGCGGTATTTTCTCCTTACGCATCTGTGCGGTATTTCACACCGCATA
[95 nt withheld, positions 5035-5129]
T
[46 nt withheld, positions 5131-5176]
C
[141 nt withheld, positions 5178-5318]
CCTTTGACGTTGGAGTCCACGTTCTTT
[37 nt withheld, positions 5346-5382]
ACTCTATCTCGGGCTATTCTTTTGATTTATAAGGGATTTTGCCGATTTCGGTCTATTGGTTAAAAAATGA
GCTGATTTAACAAAAATTTAACGCGAATTTTAACAAAATATTAACGTTTACAATTTTATGGTGCACTCTC
AGTACAATCTGCTCTGATGCCGCATAGTTAAGCCAGCCCCGACACCCGCCAACACCCGCTGACGCGCCCT
GACGGGCTTGTCTGCTCCCGGCATCCGCTTACAGACAAGCTGTGACCGTCTCCGGGAGCTGCATGTGTCA
GAGGTTTTCACCGTCATCACCGAAACGCGCGAGACGAAAGGGCCTCGTGATACGCCTATTTTTATAGGTT
AATGTCATGATAATAATGGTTTCTTAGACGTCAGGTGGCACTTTTCGGGGAAATGTGCGCGGAACCCCTA
TTTGTTTATTTTTCTAAATACATTCAAATATGTATCCGCTCATGAGACAATAACCCTGATAAATGCTTCA
ATAATATTGAAAAAGGAAGAGTATGAGTATTCAACATTTCCGTGTCGCCCTTATTCCCTTTTTTGCGGCA
TTTTGCCTTCCTGTTTTTGCTCACCCAGAAACGCTGGTGAAAGTAAAAGATGCTGAAGATCAGTTGGGTG
CACGAGTGGGTTACATCGAACTGGATCTCAACAGCGGTAAGATCCTTGAGAGTTTTCGCCCCGAAGAACG
TTTTCCAATGATGAGCACTTTTAAAGTTCTGCTATGTGGCGCGGTATTATCCCGTATTGACGCCGGGCAA
GAGCAACTCGGTCGCCGCATACACTATTCTCAGAATGACTTGGTTGAGTACTCACCAGTCACAGAAAAGC
ATCTTACGGATGGCATGACAGTAAGAGAATTATGCAGTGCTGCCATAACCATGAGTGATAACACTGCGGC
CAACTTACTTCTGACAACGATCGGAGGACCGAAGGAGCTAACCGCTTTTTTGCACAACATGGGGGATCAT
GTAACTCGCCTTGATCGTTGGGAACCGGAGCTGAATGAAGCCATACCAAACGACGAGCGTGACACCACGA
TGCCTGTAGCAATGGCAACAACGTTGCGCAAACTATTAACTGGCGAACTACTTACTCTAGCTTCCCGGCA
ACAATTAATAGACTGGATGGAGGCGGATAAAGTTGCAGGACCACTTCTGCGCTCGGCCCTTCCGGCTGGC
TGGTTTATTGCTGATAAATCTGGAGCCGGTGAGCGTGGAAGCCGCGGTATCATTGCAGCACTGGGGCCAG
ATGGTAAGCCCTCCCGTATCGTAGTTATCTACACGACGGGGAGTCAGGCAACTATGGATGAACGAAATAG
ACAGATCGCTGAGATAGGTGCCTCACTGATTAAGCATTGGTAACTGTCAGACCAAGTTTACTCATATATA
CTTTAGATTGATTTAAAACTTCATTTTTAATTTAAAAGGATCTAGGTGAAGATCCTTTTTGATAATCTCA
TGACCAAAATCCCTTAACGTGAGTTTTCGTTCCACTGAGCGTCAGACCCCGTAGAAAAGATCAAAGGATC
TTCTTGAGATCCTTTTTTTCTGCGCGTAATCTGCTGCTTGCAAACAAAAAAACCACCGCTACCAGCGGTG
GTTTGTTTGCCGGATCAAGAGCTACCAACTCTTTTTCCGAAGGTAACTGGCTTCAGCAGAGCGCAGATAC
CAAATACTGTTCTTCTAGTGTAGCCGTAGTTAGGCCACCACTTCAAGAACTCTGTAGCACCGCCTACATA
CCTCGCTCTGCTAATCCTGTTACCAGTGGCTGCTGCCAGTGGCGATAAGTCGTGTCTTACCGGGTTGGAC
TCAAGACGATAGTTACCGGATAAGGCGCAGCGGTCGGGCTGAACGGGGGGTTCGTGCACACAGCCCAGCT
TGGAGCGAACGACCTACACCGAACTGAGATACCTACAGCGTGAGCTATGAGAAAGCGCCACGCTTCCCGA
AGGGAGAAAGGCGGACAGGTATCCGGTAAGCGGCAGGGTCGGAACAGGAGAGCGCACGAGGGAGCTTCCA
GGGGGAAACGCCTGGTATCTTTATAGTCCTGTCGGGTTTCGCCACCTCTGACTTGAGCGTCGATTTTTGT
GATGCTCGTCAGGGGGGCGGAGCCTATGGAAAAACGCCAGCAACGCGGCCTTTTTACGGTTCCTGGCCTT
TTGCTGGCCTTTTGCTCACATGTCCTGCAGGCAGCTGCGCGCTCGCTCGCTCACTGAGGCCGCCCGGGCG
TCGGGCGACCTTTGGTCGCCCGGCCTCAGTGAGCGAGCGAGCGCGCAGAGAGGGAGTGGCCAACTCCATC
ACTAGGGGTTCCTGCGGCCTCTAGACTCGAGGCGTT
