>Addgene plasmid #124850 | pAAV-FLEX-SaCas9-U6-sgGrin2a | depositor partial sequence | sequence record 238462 | U6 promoter, sgRNA insert, SaCas9 sgRNA scaffold
GAGGGCCTATTTCCCATGATTCCTTCATATTTGCATATACGATACAAGGCTGTTAGAGAGATAATTGGAA
TTAATTTGACTGTAAACACAAAGATATTAGTACAAAATACGTGACGTAGAAAGTAATAATTTCTTGGGTA
GTTTGCAGTTTTAAAATTATGTTTTAAAATGGACTATCATATGCTTACCGTAACTTGAAAGTATTTCGAT
TTCTTGGCTTTATATATCTTGTGGAAAGGACGAAACACCGAGCAGGCAACCGGCTTGCCCGTTTTAGTAC
TCTGGAAACAGAATCTACTAAAACAAGGCAAAATGCCGTGTTTATCTCGTCAACTTGTTGGCGAGA
